Addgene plasmid #43290: II-CACT
Depositing lab: Chad Cowan & Kiran Musunuru. Depositing organization: Harvard University. Publication: A TALEN Genome-Editing System for Generating Human Stem Cell-Based Disease Models. Ding Q, Lee YK, Schaefer EA, Peters DT, Veres A, Kim K, Kuperwasser N, Motola DL, Meissner TB, Hendriks WT, Trevisan M, Gupta RM, Moisan A, Banks E, Friesen M, Schinzel RT, Xia F, Tang A, Xia Y, Figueroa E, Wann A, Ahfeldt T, Daheron L, Zhang F, Rubin LL, Peng LF, Chung RT, Musunuru K, Cowan CA. Cell Stem Cell. 2012 Dec 12. pii: S1934-5909(12)00645-5. doi: 10.1016/j.stem.2012.11.011. PubMed 23246482.
Backbone
  Vector backbone: pCRII-TOPO
  Backbone manufacturer: Invitrogen
  Backbone size w/o insert (bp): 3973
  Vector type: Bacterial Cloning
Growth in bacteria
  Bacterial resistance: Ampicillin and Kanamycin, 100 & 50 μg/mL
  Growth temperature: 37°C
  Growth strain: Top10
  Copy number: High Copy
Gene/Insert
  Gene/Insert name: II-CACT
  Species: Synthetic
  Insert size (bp): 426
  Cloning method: TOPO Cloning
  Sequencing primers: 5′ T7; 3′ M13-rev
Terms and licenses: Academic/Nonprofit Terms; Industry Terms: Not Available to Industry
How to cite: II-CACT was a gift from Chad Cowan & Kiran Musunuru (Addgene plasmid # 43290 ; http://n2t.net/addgene:43290 ; RRID:Addgene_43290)
