[The description below was written by a language model from this plasmid's Addgene catalogue record.]
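Description:
II-CACT is a bacterial cloning plasmid built on the commercial pCRII-TOPO backbone (about 4 kb without insert), into which a 426 bp synthetic insert was introduced by TOPO cloning. It is a high-copy plasmid propagated in E. coli, and the backbone carries both ampicillin and kanamycin resistance markers, so either or both antibiotics can be used for selection. The insert sits between the T7 and M13-reverse primer sites of the vector's cloning region, which are the sites listed for sequence verification. No feature table is available, so the positions and orientation of individual elements cannot be described.

The record names the insert only as "II-CACT" and does not spell out its contents. It is associated with a published TALEN genome-editing system for generating human stem cell-based disease models. In that context, the name and the insert size are consistent with a pre-assembled block of four TALE repeat modules, each about 100 bp, whose repeat-variable residues would specify the bases C, A, C and T. The "II" prefix would plausibly mark the position of this block within a hierarchical assembly of the full DNA-binding array. This reading is an inference from the name, size and publication rather than something stated in the catalogue fields. On that basis, the plasmid is best regarded as one member of a library of storage vectors. Repeat blocks from such vectors are taken and combined with other blocks to build custom TALE nuclease arrays. It has no mammalian expression elements recorded and is not itself an expression or delivery construct.
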