>Addgene plasmid #43290 | II-CACT | depositor partial sequence | sequence record 58555 | II-CACT sequence 426 bps
CGTCTCGCTTAACCCCAGAGCAGGTCGTGGCGATCGCAAGCCACGACGGAGGAAAGCAAGCCTTGGAAAC
AGTACAGAGGCTGTTGCCTGTGCTGTGCCAAGCGCACGGACTCACCCCAGAGCAGGTCGTGGCAATCGCC
TCCAACATTGGCGGGAAACAGGCACTCGAGACTGTCCAGCGCCTGCTTCCCGTGCTGTGCCAAGCGCACG
GCCTCACCCCAGAGCAGGTCGTGGCGATCGCAAGCCACGACGGAGGAAAGCAAGCCTTGGAAACAGTACA
GAGGCTGTTGCCTGTGCTGTGCCAAGCGCACGGATTAACCCCAGAGCAGGTCGTGGCCATTGCCTCGAAT
GGAGGGGGCAAACAGGCGTTGGAAACCGTACAACGATTGCTGCCGGTGCTGTGCCAAGCGCACGGGCTCA
GAGACG
