>Addgene plasmid #43290 | II-CACT | addgene partial sequence | sequence record 61842 | M13-F20 5'-TGTAAAACGACGGCCAGT-3'
GGCGAATTGGGCCCTCTAGATGCATGCTCGAGCGGCCGCCAGTGTGATGGATATCTGCAGAATTCGCCCT
TAGTATCTTTCCTGTGCCCACGTCTCTGAGCCCGTGCGCTTGGCACAGCACCGGCAGCAATCGTTGTACG
GTTTCCAACGCCTGTTTGCCCCCTCCATTCGAGGCAATGGCCACGACCTGCTCTGGGGTTAATCCGTGCG
CTTGGCACAGCACAGGCAACAGCCTCTGTACTGTTTCCAAGGCTTGCTTTCCTCCGTCGTGGCTTGCGAT
CGCCACGACCTGCTCTGGGGTGAGGCCGTGCGCTTGGCACAGCACGGGAAGCAGGCGCTGGACAGTCTCG
AGTGCCTGTTTCCCGCCAATGTTGGAGGCGATTGCCACGACCTGCTCTGGGGTGAGTCCGTGCGCTTGGC
ACAGCACAGGCAACAGCCTCTGTACTGTTTCCAAGGCTTGCTTTCCTCCGTCGTGGCTTGCGATCGCCAC
GACCTGCTCTGGGGTTAAGCGAGACGCGCTAGGACGGCATCTATATAAGGGCGAATTCCAGCACACTGGC
GGCCGTTACTAGTGGATCCGAGCTCGGTACCAAGCTTGGCGTAATCATGGTCATAGCTGTTTCCTGTGTG
AAATTGTTATCCGCTCACAATTCCACACAACATACGAGCCGGAAGCATAAAGTGTAAAGCCTGGGGTGCC
TAATGAGTGAGCTAACTCACATTAATTGCGTTGCGCTCACTGCCCGCTTTCCAGTCGGGAAACCTGTCGT
GCCAGCTGCATTAATGAATCGGCCAACGCGCGGGGAGAGGCGGTTTGCGTATTGGGCGCTCTTCCGCTTC
CTCGCTCACTGACTCGCTGCGCTCGGTCGTTCGGCTGCGGC
